Addgene plasmid #26647: pCAG-Cre
Depositing lab: Anjen Chenn. Depositing organization: Northwestern University.
Backbone
  Vector backbone: pCAG
  Backbone size w/o insert (bp): 4800
  Vector type: Mammalian Expression
Growth in bacteria
  Bacterial resistance: Ampicillin, 100 μg/mL
  Growth temperature: 37°C
  Growth strain: DH5alpha
  Copy number: High Copy
Gene/Insert
  Gene/Insert name: Cre (alt name: Cre-recombinase)
  Species: Bacteriophage P1
  Insert size (bp): 1000
  Cloning method: Restriction Enzyme; 5′ cloning site SmaI (not destroyed); 3′ cloning site NotI (not destroyed)
  Sequencing primers: 5′ pCAG-Fwd; 3′ Bglob-pA-R
Terms and licenses: Academic/Nonprofit Terms; Industry Terms: Not Available to Industry
Depositor comments: Cre was excised from pcDNA3Cre as a directionaly sticy blunt by first cutting with HindIII, then blunting with Klenow, and finally cutting with NotI. The directional Cre fragment was cloned into the pCAG backbone. The eGFP cassette was removed from the pCAG-GPF backbone using SmaI (which left a blunt end) and NotI. Cre was then subcloned directionally into the pCAG backbone. This construct does NOT express GFP.
How to cite: pCAG-Cre was a gift from Anjen Chenn (Addgene plasmid # 26647 ; http://n2t.net/addgene:26647 ; RRID:Addgene_26647)
