[The description below was written by a language model from this plasmid's Addgene catalogue record.]
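Description:
pCAG-Cre is a mammalian expression plasmid that produces Cre recombinase from bacteriophage P1. It is built on the pCAG backbone of about 4.8 kb and carries a Cre insert of roughly 1 kb. It is maintained in E. coli as a high-copy plasmid under ampicillin selection. The record does not list the bacterial origin of replication or any mammalian selection marker. No feature table is provided, so the regulatory elements can only be inferred from the vector name and the sequencing primers. The pCAG name and the pCAG forward primer point to the CAG promoter, a strong synthetic promoter combining the CMV early enhancer with the chicken β-actin promoter, widely used for robust expression in many mammalian cell types. The reverse primer name suggests a β-globin polyadenylation signal downstream of the insert.

According to the depositor's notes, the Cre coding fragment was taken from a pcDNA3-based Cre plasmid as a directional blunt/sticky fragment, with a HindIII end filled in by Klenow and a NotI end. It was placed into a pCAG-GFP vector from which the eGFP cassette had been removed with SmaI and NotI. The plasmid therefore does not express GFP or any other reporter, and the record describes no tags or fusion partners on Cre.

Cre catalyses site-specific recombination between loxP sites. A plasmid of this kind is typically introduced into mammalian cells to excise, invert or activate floxed alleles and Cre-dependent reporter or expression cassettes, although the record does not state a specific application. Because the plasmid has no fluorescent marker, cells that received it must be identified by a co-delivered or Cre-responsive reporter.
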