>Addgene plasmid #26647 | pCAG-Cre | addgene partial sequence | sequence record 32864 | 26647 with Bglob-pA-R
CACCAGCCACCACCTTCTGATAGGCAGCCTGCACCTGAGGAGTGCGGCCGCCAGTGTGATGGATATCTGC
AGAATTCGATATCAAGCTGGTCGCGCGTTAATGGCTAATCGCCATCTTCCAGCAGGCGCACCATTGCCCC
TGTTTCACTATCCAGGTTACGGATATAGTTCATGACAATATTTACATTGGTCCAGCCACCAGCTTGCATG
ATCTCCGGTATTGAAACTCCAGCGCGGGCCATATCTCGCGCGGCTCCGACACGGGCACTGTGTCCAGACC
AGGCCAGGTATCTCTGACCAGAGTCATCCTTAGCGCCGTAAATCAATCGATGAGTTGCTTCAAAAATCCC
TTCCAGGGCGCGAGTTGATAGCTGGCTGGTGGCAGATGGCGCGGCAACACCATTTTTTCTGACCCGGCAA
AACAGGTAGTTATTCGGATCATCAGCTACACCAGAGACGGAAATCCATCGCTCGACCAGTTTAGTTACCC
CCAGGCTAAGTGCCTTCTCTACACCTGCGGTGCTAACCAGCGTTTTCGTTCTGCCAATATGGATTAACAT
TCTCCCACCGTCAGTACGTGAGATATCTTTAACCCTGATCCTGGCAATTTCGGCTATACGTAACAGGGTG
TTATAAGCAATCCCCAGAAATGCCAGATTACGTATATCCTGGCAGCGATCGCTATTTTCCATGAGTGAAC
GAACCTGGTCGAAATCAGTGCGTTCGAACGCTAGAGCCTGTTTTGCACGTTCACCGGCATCAACGTTTTC
TTTTCGGATCCGCCGCATAACCAGTGAAACAGCATTGCTGTCACTTGGTCGTGGCAGCCCGGACCGACGA
TGAAGCATGTTTAGCTGGCCCAAATGTTGCTGGATAGTTTTATGC
